Addgene plasmid #240469: TPC2-D276K-mCherry
Purpose: Red-tagged lysosomal channel (pore-dead)
Depositing lab: Antony Galione. Depositing organization: University of Oxford. Publication: Optical profiling of autonomous Ca(2+) nanodomains generated by lysosomal TPC2 and TRPML1. Davis LC, Morgan AJ, Galione A. Cell Calcium. 2023 Dec;116:102801. doi: 10.1016/j.ceca.2023.102801. Epub 2023 Sep 18. PubMed 37742482.
Backbone
  Vector backbone: pcDNA5TO
  Backbone size w/o insert (bp): 3964
  Total vector size (bp): 6964
  Vector type: Mammalian Expression
Growth in bacteria
  Bacterial resistance: Kanamycin, 50 μg/mL
  Growth temperature: 37°C
  Growth strain: DH5alpha
  Copy number: High Copy
Gene/Insert
  Gene/Insert name: TPC2N2 (alt name: TPC2, two-pore channel 2)
  Species: H. sapiens (human)
  Insert size (bp): 2256
  Mutation: Mutated aspartate 276 to lysine.
  GenBank ID: BC141195
  Entrez Gene: TPCN2 (a.k.a. SHEP10, TPC2)
  Promoter: CMV
  Tag / fusion protein: mCherry (C terminal on insert)
  Cloning method: Other
  Sequencing primers: 5′ CAACGGGACTTTCCAAAATG; 3′ gaaatttgtgatgctattgc
Terms and licenses: Academic/Nonprofit Terms; Industry Terms: Not Available to Industry
How to cite: TPC2-D276K-mCherry was a gift from Antony Galione (Addgene plasmid # 240469 ; http://n2t.net/addgene:240469 ; RRID:Addgene_240469)
