[The description below was written by a language model from this plasmid's Addgene catalogue record and pLannotate feature annotations shown in this document.]
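Description:
TPC2-D276K-mCherry is a mammalian expression plasmid of 6,964 bp encoding human two-pore channel 2 (TPCN2/TPC2), an endo-lysosomal cation channel, fused at its C terminus to the red fluorescent protein mCherry. The 2,256 bp channel coding sequence carries an aspartate-to-lysine substitution at residue 276, which the record describes as a pore-dead mutation. The fusion is driven by the human cytomegalovirus immediate-early enhancer and promoter, with short multiple-cloning-site remnants flanking the TPCN2 reading frame and linking it to mCherry. An SV40 polyadenylation signal terminates the transcript.

The catalogue lists the backbone as pcDNA5TO, but the annotated sequence does not obviously match that description. It shows a NeoR/KanR cassette under tandem bacterial (AmpR) and SV40 early promoters with an HSV TK polyadenylation signal, an f1 origin and a high-copy ColE1/pUC origin. No tetracycline operator elements are annotated, so there is no evidence in the record for inducible control. This arrangement agrees with the stated kanamycin selection in bacteria, and the same aminoglycoside phosphotransferase gene could in principle support G418 selection in mammalian cells. Small fragments annotated as ble, bGH poly(A) and SV40 large T antigen appear to be backbone remnants rather than functional parts.

The construct gives a red-labelled, non-conducting version of lysosomal TPC2. This suits it as a localisation marker and negative control alongside functional channel constructs, in the context of the associated work on imaging Ca2+ nanodomains generated by lysosomal TPC2 and TRPML1.
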