Features (pLannotate 1.2.2; 16 found; start..end, strand, type, name):
     61..364     +  enhancer       CMV enhancer: human cytomegalovirus immediate early enhancer
    365..568     +  promoter       CMV promoter: human cytomegalovirus (CMV) immediate early promoter
    591..627     +  misc_feature   MCS (fragment): multiple cloning site
    631..2886    +  CDS            TPCN2: TPC2_HUMAN - Also known as TPC2. Experimental evidence at protein level: Swiss-Prot protein existence level 1. (Microbial infection) Required for cell entry of coronaviruses SARS-CoV and SARS-CoV-2, as well as human coronavirus EMC (HCoV-EMC) by endocytosis. From Homo sapiens (Human).
   2886..2915    +  misc_feature   MCS (fragment): multiple cloning site
   2923..3630    +  CDS            mCherry: monomeric derivative of DsRed fluorescent protein (Shaner et al., 2004) mammalian codon-optimized
   3646..3729    +  CDS            large T antigen (fragment): large T antigen from SV40 (simian virus 40)
   3752..3873    +  polyA_signal   SV40 poly(A) signal: SV40 polyadenylation signal
   3907..4335    -  rep_origin     f1 ori (sequence partly withheld): f1 bacteriophage origin of replication; arrow indicates direction of (+) strand synthesis
   4362..4466    +  promoter       AmpR promoter: bla
   4468..4825    +  promoter       SV40 promoter: SV40 enhancer and early promoter
   4860..5654    +  CDS            NeoR/KanR: aminoglycoside phosphotransferase from Tn5; aph(3')-II (or nptII); confers resistance to neomycin, kanamycin, and G418 (Geneticin®)
   5675..5827    +  CDS            ble (fragment): BLE_KLEPN - Experimental evidence at protein level: Swiss-Prot protein existence level 1. Binding protein with a strong affinity to the bleomycin family of antibiotics. Binds to CL990; an antimitotic-antibiotic compound. From Klebsiella pneumoniae.
   5886..5933    +  polyA_signal   HSV TK poly(A) signal: herpes simplex virus thymidine kinase polyadenylation signal (Cole and Stacy, 1985)
   6024..6040    -  polyA_signal   bGH poly(A) signal (fragment): bovine growth hormone polyadenylation signal
   6262..6850    +  rep_origin     ori: high-copy-number ColE1/pMB1/pBR322/pUC origin of replication
>Addgene plasmid #240469 | TPC2-D276K-mCherry | addgene full sequence | sequence record 492928 | Addgene NGS Result
TAGTTATTAATAGTAATCAATTACGGGGTCATTAGTTCATAGCCCATATATGGAGTTCCGCGTTACATAA
CTTACGGTAAATGGCCCGCCTGGCTGACCGCCCAACGACCCCCGCCCATTGACGTCAATAATGACGTATG
TTCCCATAGTAACGCCAATAGGGACTTTCCATTGACGTCAATGGGTGGAGTATTTACGGTAAACTGCCCA
CTTGGCAGTACATCAAGTGTATCATATGCCAAGTACGCCCCCTATTGACGTCAATGACGGTAAATGGCCC
GCCTGGCATTATGCCCAGTACATGACCTTATGGGACTTTCCTACTTGGCAGTACATCTACGTATTAGTCA
TCGCTATTACCATGGTGATGCGGTTTTGGCAGTACATCAATGGGCGTGGATAGCGGTTTGACTCACGGGG
ATTTCCAAGTCTCCACCCCATTGACGTCAATGGGAGTTTGTTTTGGCACCAAAATCAACGGGACTTTCCA
AAATGTCGTAACAACTCCGCCCCATTGACGCAAATGGGCGGTAGGCGTGTACGGTGGGAGGTCTATATAA
GCAGAGCTGGTTTAGTGAACCGTCAGATCCGCTAGCGCTACCGGACTCAGATCTCGAGCTCAAGCTTACC
ATGGCGGAACCCCAGGCGGAGTCGGAGCCCCTGCTGGGCGGGGCCCGCGGCGGTGGCGGCGACTGGCCGG
CGGGGCTGACCACTTACCGCAGCATCCAAGTCGGCCCTGGTGCCGCGGCCAGGTGGGACCTCTGCATTGA
TCAGGCTGTGGTCTTCATCGAAGATGCTATTCAGTACCGCTCCATCAACCACCGGGTGGATGCCAGCTCG
ATGTGGCTTTACCGACGGTATTACTCGAACGTATGCCAACGGACTTTGAGCTTCACCATCTTCTTGATCC
TGTTTTTGGCTTTTATCGAGACCCCATCCTCACTCACCAGCACGGCGGACGTGCGCTACCGCGCTGCCCC
CTGGGAGCCGCCCTGCGGCCTGACCGAGAGTGTCGAGGTGCTCTGCCTGCTGGTCTTTGCGGCCGACCTC
TCTGTGAAGGGTTACCTGTTCGGGTGGGCCCATTTCCAGAAAAACCTTTGGCTGCTGGGCTACCTCGTGG
TGCTGGTGGTGTCTCTGGTGGACTGGACCGTGTCCCTGAGTCTCGTGTGTCATGAGCCCCTGCGGATCCG
CCGGCTTCTCCGTCCCTTCTTCCTGCTGCAGAACTCCTCTATGATGAAGAAGACCTTGAAATGCATCCGC
TGGTCGCTGCCGGAAATGGCCAGCGTCGGGCTGCTGCTGGCCATCCACCTGTGCCTCTTCACCATGTTCG
GAATGCTGCTGTTCGCTGGTGGGAAGCAGGATGATGGGCAGGACAGGGAGAGGCTGACCTACTTCCAGAA
CCTGCCTGAGTCTCTGACTTCCCTCCTGGTGCTGCTGACCACGGCCAACAACCCCAAAGTGATGATTCCT
GCGTATTCCAAGAACCGGGCCTATGCCATCTTCTTCATAGTCTTCACTGTGATAGGAAGCCTGTTTCTGA
TGAACCTGCTGACAGCCATCATCTACAGTCAGTTCCGGGGCTACCTGATGAAATCTCTCCAGACCTCGCT
GTTTCGGAGGCGGCTGGGAACCCGGGCTGCCTTTGAAGTCCTATCCTCCATGGTGGGGGAGGGAGGAGCC
TTCCCTCAGGCAGTTGGGGTGAAGCCCCAGAACTTGCTGCAGGTGCTTCAGAAGGTCCAGCTGGACAGCT
CCCACAAACAGGCCATGATGGAGAAGGTGCGTTCCTACGGCAGTGTTCTGCTGTCAGCTGAGGAGTTTCA
GAAGCTCTTCAACGAGCTTGACAGAAGTGTGGTTAAAGAGCACCCGCCGAGGCCCGAGTACCAGTCTCCG
TTTCTGCAGAGCGCCCAGTTCCTCTTCGGCCACTACTACTTTGACTACCTGGGGAACCTCATCGCCCTGG
CAAACCTGGTGTCCATTTGCGTGTTCCTGGTGCTGGATGCAGATGTGCTGCCTGCTGAGCGTGATGACTT
CATCCTGGGGATTCTCAACTGCGTCTTCATTGTGTACTACCTGTTGGAGATGCTGCTCAAGGTCTTTGCC
CTGGGCCTGCGAGGGTACCTGTCCTACCCCAGCAACGTGTTTGACGGGCTCCTCACCGTTGTCCTGCTGG
TTTTGGAGATCTCAACTCTGGCTGTGTACCGATTGCCACACCCAGGCTGGAGGCCGGAGATGGTGGGCCT
GCTGTCGCTGTGGGACATGACCCGCATGCTGAACATGCTCATCGTGTTCCGCTTCCTGCGTATCATCCCC
AGCATGAAGCCGATGGCCGTGGTGGCCAGTACCGTCCTGGGCCTGGTGCAGAACATGCGTGCTTTTGGCG
GGATCCTGGTGGTGGTCTACTACGTATTTGCCATCATTGGGATCAACTTGTTTAGAGGCGTCATTGTGGC
TCTTCCTGGAAACAGCAGCCTGGCCCCTGCCAATGGCTCGGCGCCCTGTGGGAGCTTCGAGCAGCTGGAG
TACTGGGCCAACAACTTCGATGACTTTGCGGCTGCCCTGGTCACTCTGTGGAACTTGATGGTGGTGAACA
ACTGGCAGGTGTTTCTGGATGCATATCGGCGCTACTCAGGCCCGTGGTCCAAGATCTATTTTGTATTGTG
GTGGCTGGTGTCGTCTGTCATCTGGGTCAACCTGTTTCTGGCCCTGATTCTGGAGAACTTCCTTCACAAG
TGGGACCCCCGCAGCCACCTGCAGCCCCTTGCTGGGACCCCAGAGGCCACCTACCAGATGACTGTGGAGC
TCCTGTTCAGGGATATTCTGGAGGAGCCCGAGGAGGATGAGCTCACAGAGAGGCTGAGCCAGCACCCGCA
CCTGTGGCTGTGCAGGCAGTCGACGGTACCGCGGGCCCGGGATCCACCGGTCGTGAGCAAGGGCGAGGAG
GATAACTTAGCCATCATCAAGGAGTTCATGCGCTTCAAGGTGCACATGGAGGGCTCCGTGAACGGCCACG
AGTTCGAGATCGAGGGCGAGGGCGAGGGCCGCCCCTACGAGGGCACCCAGACCGCCAAGCTGAAGGTGAC
CAAGGGTGGCCCCCTGCCCTTCGCCTGGGACATCCTGTCCCCTCAGTTCATGTACGGCTCCAAGGCCTAC
GTGAAGCACCCCGCCGACATCCCCGACTACTTGAAGCTGTCCTTCCCCGAGGGCTTCAAGTGGGAGCGCG
TGATGAACTTCGAGGACGGCGGCGTGGTGACCGTGACCCAGGACTCCTCCCTGCAGGACGGCGAGTTCAT
CTACAAGGTGAAGCTGCGCGGCACCAACTTCCCCTCCGACGGCCCCGTAATGCAGAAGAAGACCATGGGC
TGGGAGGCCTCCTCCGAGCGGATGTACCCCGAGGACGGCGCCCTGAAGGGCGAGATCAAGCAGAGGCTGA
AGCTGAAGGACGGCGGCCACTACGACGCTGAGGTCAAGACCACCTACAAGGCCAAGAAGCCCGTGCAGCT
GCCCGGCGCCTACAACGTCAACATCAAGTTGGACATCACCTCCCACAACGAGGACTACACCATCGTGGAA
CAGTACGAACGCGCCGAGGGCCGCCACTCCACCGGCGGCATGGACGAGCTGTACAAGTAGGCGGCCGCGA
CTCTAGATCATAATCAGCCATACCACATTTGTAGAGGTTTTACTTGCTTTAAAAAACCTCCCACACCTCC
CCCTGAACCTGAAACATAAAATGAATGCAATTGTTGTTGTTAACTTGTTTATTGCAGCTTATAATGGTTA
CAAATAAAGCAATAGCATCACAAATTTCACAAATAAAGCATTTTTTTCACTGCATTCTAGTTGTGGTTTG
TCCAAACTCATCAATGTATCTTAAGGCGTAAATTGTAAGCGTTAATATTTTGTTAAAATTCGCGTTAAAT
TTTTGTTAAATCAGCTCATTTTTTAACCAATAGGCCGAAATCGGCAAAATCCCTTATAAATCAAAAGAAT
AGACCGAGATAGGGT
[37 nt withheld, positions 4006-4042]
AAAGAACGTGGACTCCAACGTCAAAGG
[49 nt withheld, positions 4070-4118]
T
[91 nt withheld, positions 4120-4210]
G
[124 nt withheld, positions 4212-4335]
CAGGTGGCACTTTTCGGGGAAATGTGCGCGGAACCCCTATTTGTTTATTTTTCTAAATACATTCAAATAT
GTATCCGCTCATGAGACAATAACCCTGATAAATGCTTCAATAATATTGAAAAAGGAAGAGTCCTGAGGCG
GAAAGAACCAGCTGTGGAATGTGTGTCAGTTAGGGTGTGGAAAGTCCCCAGGCTCCCCAGCAGGCAGAAG
TATGCAAAGCATGCATCTCAATTAGTCAGCAACCAGGTGTGGAAAGTCCCCAGGCTCCCCAGCAGGCAGA
AGTATGCAAAGCATGCATCTCAATTAGTCAGCAACCATAGTCCCGCCCCTAACTCCGCCCATCCCGCCCC
TAACTCCGCCCAGTTCCGCCCATTCTCCGCCCCATGGCTGACTAATTTTTTTTATTTATGCAGAGGCCGA
GGCCGCCTCGGCCTCTGAGCTATTCCAGAAGTAGTGAGGAGGCTTTTTTGGAGGCCTAGGCTTTTGCAAA
GATCGATCAAGAGACAGGATGAGGATCGTTTCGCATGATTGAACAAGATGGATTGCACGCAGGTTCTCCG
GCCGCTTGGGTGGAGAGGCTATTCGGCTATGACTGGGCACAACAGACAATCGGCTGCTCTGATGCCGCCG
TGTTCCGGCTGTCAGCGCAGGGGCGCCCGGTTCTTTTTGTCAAGACCGACCTGTCCGGTGCCCTGAATGA
ACTGCAAGACGAGGCAGCGCGGCTATCGTGGCTGGCCACGACGGGCGTTCCTTGCGCAGCTGTGCTCGAC
GTTGTCACTGAAGCGGGAAGGGACTGGCTGCTATTGGGCGAAGTGCCGGGGCAGGATCTCCTGTCATCTC
ACCTTGCTCCTGCCGAGAAAGTATCCATCATGGCTGATGCAATGCGGCGGCTGCATACGCTTGATCCGGC
TACCTGCCCATTCGACCACCAAGCGAAACATCGCATCGAGCGAGCACGTACTCGGATGGAAGCCGGTCTT
GTCGATCAGGATGATCTGGACGAAGAGCATCAGGGGCTCGCGCCAGCCGAACTGTTCGCCAGGCTCAAGG
CGAGCATGCCCGACGGCGAGGATCTCGTCGTGACCCATGGCGATGCCTGCTTGCCGAATATCATGGTGGA
AAATGGCCGCTTTTCTGGATTCATCGACTGTGGCCGGCTGGGTGTGGCGGACCGCTATCAGGACATAGCG
TTGGCTACCCGTGATATTGCTGAAGAGCTTGGCGGCGAATGGGCTGACCGCTTCCTCGTGCTTTACGGTA
TCGCCGCTCCCGATTCGCAGCGCATCGCCTTCTATCGCCTTCTTGACGAGTTCTTCTGAGCGGGACTCTG
GGGTTCGAAATGACCGACCAAGCGACGCCCAACCTGCCATCACGAGATTTCGATTCCACCGCCGCCTTCT
ATGAAAGGTTGGGCTTCGGAATCGTTTTCCGGGACGCCGGCTGGATGATCCTCCAGCGCGGGGATCTCAT
GCTGGAGTTCTTCGCCCACCCTAGGGGGAGGCTAACTGAAACACGGAAGGAGACAATACCGGAAGGAACC
CGCGCTATGACGGCAATAAAAAGACAGAATAAAACGCACGGTGTTGGGTCGTTTGTTCATAAACGCGGGG
TTCGGTCCCAGGGCTGGCACTCTGTCGATACCCCACCGAGACCCCATTGGGGCCAATACGCCCGCGTTTC
TTCCTTTTCCCCACCCCACCCCCCAAGTTCGGGTGAAGGCCCAGGGCTCGCAGCCAACGTCGGGGCGGCA
GGCCCTGCCATAGCCTCAGGTTACTCATATATACTTTAGATTGATTTAAAACTTCATTTTTAATTTAAAA
GGATCTAGGTGAAGATCCTTTTTGATAATCTCATGACCAAAATCCCTTAACGTGAGTTTTCGTTCCACTG
AGCGTCAGACCCCGTAGAAAAGATCAAAGGATCTTCTTGAGATCCTTTTTTTCTGCGCGTAATCTGCTGC
TTGCAAACAAAAAAACCACCGCTACCAGCGGTGGTTTGTTTGCCGGATCAAGAGCTACCAACTCTTTTTC
CGAAGGTAACTGGCTTCAGCAGAGCGCAGATACCAAATACTGTTCTTCTAGTGTAGCCGTAGTTAGGCCA
CCACTTCAAGAACTCTGTAGCACCGCCTACATACCTCGCTCTGCTAATCCTGTTACCAGTGGCTGCTGCC
AGTGGCGATAAGTCGTGTCTTACCGGGTTGGACTCAAGACGATAGTTACCGGATAAGGCGCAGCGGTCGG
GCTGAACGGGGGGTTCGTGCACACAGCCCAGCTTGGAGCGAACGACCTACACCGAACTGAGATACCTACA
GCGTGAGCTATGAGAAAGCGCCACGCTTCCCGAAGGGAGAAAGGCGGACAGGTATCCGGTAAGCGGCAGG
GTCGGAACAGGAGAGCGCACGAGGGAGCTTCCAGGGGGAAACGCCTGGTATCTTTATAGTCCTGTCGGGT
TTCGCCACCTCTGACTTGAGCGTCGATTTTTGTGATGCTCGTCAGGGGGGCGGAGCCTATGGAAAAACGC
CAGCAACGCGGCCTTTTTACGGTTCCTGGCCTTTTGCTGGCCTTTTGCTCACATGTTCTTTCCTGCGTTA
TCCCCTGATTCTGTGGATAACCGTATTACCGCCATGCAT
